Addgene plasmid #90505: pPKm-145
Purpose: (Empty Backbone) Empty plasmid, pSIN-EF1-alpha-IRES-puro
Depositing lab: Todd Coleman. Depositing organization: University of California, San Diego (UCSD). Publication: Biosynthesis of Orthogonal Molecules Using Ferredoxin and Ferredoxin-NADP(+) Reductase Systems Enables Genetically Encoded PhyB Optogenetics. Kyriakakis P, Catanho M, Hoffner N, Thavarajah W, Hu VJ, Chao SS, Hsu A, Pham V, Naghavian L, Dozier LE, Patrick GN, Coleman TP. ACS Synth Biol. 2018 Feb 16;7(2):706-717. doi: 10.1021/acssynbio.7b00413. Epub 2018 Jan 24. PubMed 29301067.
Backbone
  Vector backbone: pSIN
  Vector type: Lentiviral
Growth in bacteria
  Bacterial resistance: Ampicillin, 100 μg/mL
  Growth temperature: 37°C
  Growth strain: NEB Stable
  Copy number: High Copy
Gene/Insert
  Gene/Insert name: None
Terms and licenses: Academic/Nonprofit Terms; Industry Terms: Not Available to Industry
How to cite: pPKm-145 was a gift from Todd Coleman (Addgene plasmid # 90505 ; http://n2t.net/addgene:90505 ; RRID:Addgene_90505)
