[The description below was written by a language model from this plasmid's Addgene catalogue record and pLannotate feature annotations shown in this document.]
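Description:
pPKm-145 is an empty lentiviral transfer backbone of the pSIN-EF1α-IRES-puro type, about 7.6 kb, intended as a recipient for genes to be delivered to mammalian cells by lentiviral transduction. In bacteria it is maintained through a high-copy ColE1/pUC-type origin and selected with ampicillin via the β-lactamase gene and its own promoter. The record specifies a recombination-tolerant cloning strain, which is a common choice for plasmids carrying repeated LTR sequences.

The viral portion runs from a truncated HIV-1 5' LTR through the Ψ packaging signal (overlapping a gag fragment), the Rev response element for Rev-dependent nuclear export of the genomic RNA, and the cPPT/CTS, which aids nuclear import of the reverse-transcribed genome. It ends in a ΔU3 self-inactivating 3' LTR followed by a bGH polyadenylation signal. The SIN deletion is copied to both LTRs on integration, so expression in the target cell depends on the internal promoter. Short nef, rev and SV40-derived fragments in the annotation appear to be residual flanking sequence rather than functional genes.

The internal cassette consists of the strong constitutive human EF-1α promoter, a small multiple cloning site, an EMCV IRES and the puromycin N-acetyltransferase gene. A coding sequence inserted at the cloning site is transcribed on the same bicistronic mRNA as PuroR, so puromycin selection enriches for cells expressing the transgene. No insert is present. The associated publication concerns genetically encoded PhyB optogenetics, suggesting the backbone was used to build stable expression constructs for that work, though the record itself states no specific use beyond that of an empty vector. No WPRE is annotated.
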