Features (pLannotate 1.2.2; 19 found; start..end, strand, type, name):
      2..1180    +  promoter       EF-1α promoter: strong constitutive promoter for human elongation factor EF-1α
   1200..1243    -  misc_feature   MCS (fragment): multiple cloning site
   1408..1870    +  misc_feature   IRES: internal ribosome entry site (IRES) of the encephalomyocarditis virus (EMCV)
   1903..2502    +  CDS            PuroR: puromycin N-acetyltransferase; pac from Streptomyces alboniger; confers resistance to puromycin
   2509..2703    +  CDS            nef (fragment): NEF_HV1Z2 - Experimental evidence at protein level: Swiss-Prot protein existence level 1. Extracellular Nef protein targets CD4(+) T-lymphocytes for apoptosis by interacting with CXCR4 surface receptors. From Human immunodeficiency virus type 1 group M subtype D (isolate Z2/CDC-Z34) (HIV-1).
   2705..2938    +  LTR            3' LTR (ΔU3): self-inactivating 3' long terminal repeat (LTR) from HIV-1
   3095..3319    +  polyA_signal   bGH poly(A) signal: bovine growth hormone polyadenylation signal
   3323..3344    +  promoter       SV40 promoter (fragment): SV40 enhancer and early promoter
   3415..3519    +  promoter       AmpR promoter: bla
   3520..4380    +  CDS            AmpR: β-lactamase; bla; confers resistance to ampicillin, carbenicillin, and related antibiotics
   4551..5139    +  rep_origin     ori: high-copy-number ColE1/pMB1/pBR322/pUC origin of replication
   5297..5626    +  CDS            nef (fragment): NEF_HV1BR - Experimental evidence at protein level: Swiss-Prot protein existence level 1. Extracellular Nef protein targets CD4(+) T-lymphocytes for apoptosis by interacting with CXCR4 surface receptors (PubMed:14990729). From Human immunodeficiency virus type 1 group M subtype B (isolate BRU/LAI) (HIV-1).
   5674..5931    +  LTR            5' LTR (truncated): truncated 5' long terminal repeat (LTR) from HIV-1
   5978..6103    +  misc_feature   HIV-1 Ψ: packaging signal of human immunodeficiency virus type 1
   6087..6425    +  CDS            HIV-1 gag (fragment): gag protein from human immunodeficiency virus 1; gag
   6596..6829    +  misc_feature   RRE: The Rev response element (RRE) of HIV-1 allows for Rev-dependent mRNA export from the nucleus to the cytoplasm.
   7206..7306    +  CDS            Rev (fragment): human immunodeficiency virus 1 (HIV-1) Rev protein; rev; enhances nuclear export of unspliced and incompletely spliced viral mRNAs
   7345..7462    +  misc_feature   cPPT/CTS: central polypurine tract and central termination sequence of HIV-1
   7518..7584    +  CDS            small t antigen (fragment): SV40 (simian virus 40) small t antigen
>Addgene plasmid #90505 | pPKm-145 | addgene full sequence | sequence record 204675 | Addgene NGS Result
TGGCTCCGGTGCCCGTCAGTGGGCAGAGCGCACATCGCCCACAGTCCCCGAGAAGTTGGGGGGAGGGGTC
GGCAATTGAACCGGTGCCTAGAGAAGGTGGCGCGGGGTAAACTGGGAAAGTGATGTCGTGTACTGGCTCC
GCCTTTTTCCCGAGGGTGGGGGAGAACCGTATATAAGTGCAGTAGTCGCCGTGAACGTTCTTTTTCGCAA
CGGGTTTGCCGCCAGAACACAGGTAAGTGCCGTGTGTGGTTCCCGCGGGCCTGGCCTCTTTACGGGTTAT
GGCCCTTGCGTGCCTTGAATTACTTCCACCTGGCTGCAGTACGTGATTCTTGATCCCGAGCTTCGGGTTG
GAAGTGGGTGGGAGAGTTCGAGGCCTTGCGCTTAAGGAGCCCCTTCGCCTCGTGCTTGAGTTGAGGCCTG
GCCTGGGCGCTGGGGCCGCCGCGTGCGAATCTGGTGGCACCTTCGCGCCTGTCTCGCTGCTTTCGATAAG
TCTCTAGCCATTTAAAATTTTTGATGACCTGCTGCGACGCTTTTTTTCTGGCAAGATAGTCTTGTAAATG
CGGGCCAAGATCTGCACACTGGTATTTCGGTTTTTGGGGCCGCGGGCGGCGACGGGGCCCGTGCGTCCCA
GCGCACATGTTCGGCGAGGCGGGGCCTGCGAGCGCGGCCACCGAGAATCGGACGGGGGTAGTCTCAAGCT
GGCCGGCCTGCTCTGGTGCCTGGCCTCGCGCCGCCGTGTATCGCCCCGCCCTGGGCGGCAAGGCTGGCCC
GGTCGGCACCAGTTGCGTGAGCGGAAAGATGGCCGCTTCCCGGCCCTGCTGCAGGGAGCTCAAAATGGAG
GACGCGGCGCTCGGGAGAGCGGGCGGGTGAGTCACCCACACAAAGGAAAAGGGCCTTTCCGTCCTCAGCC
GTCGCTTCATGTGACTCCACGGAGTACCGGGCGCCGTCCAGGCACCTCGATTAGTTCTCGAGCTTTTGGA
GTACGTCGTCTTTAGGTTGGGGGGAGGGGTTTTATGCGATGGAGTTTCCCCACACTGAGTGGGTGGAGAC
TGAAGTTAGGCCAGCTTGGCACTTGATGTAATTCTCCTTGGAATTTGCCCTTTTTGAGTTTGGATCTTGG
TTCATTCTCAAGCCTCAGACAGTGGTTCAAAGTTTTTTTCTTCCATTTCAGGTGTCGTGAGGAATTGATC
CTTCGAACTAGAATTCGAAGCTTGAGCTCGAGATCTGAGTCCGGTAGCGCTAGTTCGAAGGATCCGCATG
CATCTAGGGCGGCCAATTCCGCCCCTCTCCCCCCCCCCCCTCTCCCTCCCCCCCCCCTAACGTTACTGGC
CGAAGCCGCTTGGAATAAGGCCGGTGTGCGTTTGTCTATATGTTATTTTCCACCATATTGCCGTCTTTTG
GCAATGTGAGGGCCCGGAAACCTGGCCCTGTCTTCTTGACGAGCATTCCTAGGGGTCTTTCCCCTCTCGC
CAAAGGAATGCAAGGTCTGTTGAATGTCGTGAAGGAAGCAGTTCCTCTGGAAGCTTCTTGAAGACAAACA
ACGTCTGTAGCGACCCTTTGCAGGCAGCGGAACCCCCCACCTGGCGACAGGTGCCTCTGCGGCCAAAAGC
CACGTGTATAAGATACACCTGCAAAGGCGGCACAACCCCAGTGCCACGTTGTGAGTTGGATAGTTGTGGA
AAGAGTCAAATGGCTCTCCTCAAGCGTATTCAACAAGGGGCTGAAGGATGCCCAGAAGGTACCCCATTGT
ATGGGATCTGATCTGGGGCCTCGGTGCACATGCTTTACATGTGTTTAGTCGAGGTTAAAAAAACGTCTAG
GCCCCCCGAACCACGGGGACGTGGTTTTCCTTTGAAAAACACGATGATAAGCTTGCCACAACCCACAAGG
AGACGACCTTCCATGACCGAGTACAAGCCCACGGTGCGCCTCGCCACCCGCGACGACGTCCCCCGGGCCG
TACGCACCCTCGCCGCCGCGTTCGCCGACTACCCCGCCACGCGCCACACCGTCGACCCGGACCGCCACAT
CGAGCGGGTCACCGAGCTGCAAGAACTCTTCCTCACGCGCGTCGGGCTCGACATCGGCAAGGTGTGGGTC
GCGGACGACGGCGCCGCGGTGGCGGTCTGGACCACGCCGGAGAGCGTCGAAGCGGGGGCGGTGTTCGCCG
AGATCGGCCCGCGCATGGCCGAGTTGAGCGGTTCCCGGCTGGCCGCGCAGCAACAGATGGAAGGCCTCCT
GGCGCCGCACCGGCCCAAGGAGCCCGCGTGGTTCCTGGCCACCGTCGGCGTCTCGCCCGACCACCAGGGC
AAGGGTCTGGGCAGCGCCGTCGTGCTCCCCGGAGTGGAGGCGGCCGAGCGCGCCGGGGTGCCCGCCTTCC
TGGAGACCTCCGCGCCCCGCAACCTCCCCTTCTACGAGCGGCTCGGCTTCACCGTCACCGCCGACGTCGA
GGTGCCCGAAGGACCGCGCACCTGGTGCATGACCCGCAAGCCCGGTGCCTGATAATAGGCGGCCGCTCGA
GACCTAGAAAAACATGGAGCAATCACAAGTAGCAATACAGCAGCTACCAATGCTGATTGTGCCTGGCTAG
AAGCACAAGAGGAGGAGGAGGTGGGTTTTCCAGTCACACCTCAGGTACCTTTAAGACCAATGACTTACAA
GGCAGCTGTAGATCTTAGCCACTTTTTAAAAGAAAAGGGGGGACTGGAAGGGCTAATTCACTCCCAACGA
AGACAAGATCTGCTTTTTGCTTGTACTGGGTCTCTCTGGTTAGACCAGATCTGAGCCTGGGAGCTCTCTG
GCTAACTAGGGAACCCACTGCTTAAGCCTCAATAAAGCTTGCCTTGAGTGCTTCAAGTAGTGTGTGCCCG
TCTGTTGTGTGACTCTGGTAACTAGAGATCCCTCAGACCCTTTTAGTCAGTGTGGAAAATCTCTAGCAGT
AGTAGTTCATGTCATCTTATTATTCAGTATTTATAACTTGCAAAGAAATGAATATCAGAGAGTGAGAGGC
CTTGACATTATAATAGATTTAGCAGGAATTGAACTAGGAGTGGAGCACACAGGCAAAGTTCTAGAGCTCG
CTGATCAGCCTCGACTGTGCCTTCTAGTTGCCAGCCATCTGTTGTTTGCCCCTCCCCCGTGCCTTCCTTG
ACCCTGGAAGGTGCCACTCCCACTGTCCTTTCCTAATAAAATGAGGAAATTGCATCGCATTGTCTGAGTA
GGTGTCATTCTATTCTGGGGGGTGGGGTGGGGCAGGACAGCAAGGGGGAGGATTGGGAAGACAATAGCAG
GCATGCTGGGGATGCGGTGGGCTCTATGGCTTCTGAGGCGGAAAGAACCAGCTGGGGGCGCGCCCCTCGA
GGCCGCCATGGTCATAGCTGTTTGACGTCAGGTGGCACTTTTCGGGGAAATGTGCGCGGAACCCCTATTT
GTTTATTTTTCTAAATACATTCAAATATGTATCCGCTCACGAGACAATAACCCTGATAAATGCTTCAATA
ATATTGAAAAAGGAAGAGTATGAGTATTCAACATTTCCGTGTCGCCCTTATTCCCTTTTTTGCGGCATTT
TGCCTTCCTGTTTTTGCTCACCCAGAAACGCTGGTGAAAGTAAAAGATGCTGAAGATCAGTTGGGTGCAC
GAGTGGGTTACATCGAACTGGATCTCAACAGCGGTAAGATCCTTGAGAGTTTTCGCCCCGAAGAACGTTT
TCCAATGATGAGCACTTTTAAAGTTCTGCTATGTGGCGCGGTATTATCCCGTATTGACGCCGGGCAAGAG
CAACTCGGTCGCCGCATACACTATTCTCAGAATGACTTGGTTGAGTACTCACCAGTCACAGAAAAGCATC
TTACGGATGGCATGACAGTAAGAGAATTATGCAGTGCTGCCATAACCATGAGTGATAACACTGCGGCCAA
CTTACTTCTGACAACGATCGGAGGACCGAAGGAGCTAACCGCTTTTTTGCACAACATGGGGGATCATGTA
ACTCGCCTTGATCGTTGGGAACCGGAGCTGAATGAAGCCATACCAAACGACGAGCGTGACACCACGATGC
CTGTAGCAATGGCAACAACGTTGCGCAAACTATTAACTGGCGAACTACTTACTCTAGCTTCCCGGCAACA
ATTAATAGACTGGATGGAGGCGGATAAAGTTGCAGGACCACTTCTGCGCTCGGCCCTTCCGGCTGGCTGG
TTTATTGCTGATAAATCTGGAGCCGGTGAGCGTGGGTCTCGCGGTATCATTGCAGCACTGGGGCCAGATG
GTAAGCCCTCCCGTATCGTAGTTATCTACACGACGGGGAGTCAGGCAACTATGGATGAACGAAATAGACA
GATCGCTGAGATAGGTGCCTCACTGATTAAGCATTGGTAACTGTCAGACCAAGTTTACTCATATATACTT
TAGATTGATTTAAAACTTCATTTTTAATTTAAAAGGATCTAGGTGAAGATCCTTTTTGATAATCTCATGA
CCAAAATCCCTTAACGTGAGTTTTCGTTCCACTGAGCGTCAGACCCCGTAGAAAAGATCAAAGGATCTTC
TTGAGATCCTTTTTTTCTGCGCGTAATCTGCTGCTTGCAAACAAAAAAACCACCGCTACCAGCGGTGGTT
TGTTTGCCGGATCAAGAGCTACCAACTCTTTTTCCGAAGGTAACTGGCTTCAGCAGAGCGCAGATACCAA
ATACTGTTCTTCTAGTGTAGCCGTAGTTAGGCCACCACTTCAAGAACTCTGTAGCACCGCCTACATACCT
CGCTCTGCTAATCCTGTTACCAGTGGCTGCTGCCAGTGGCGATAAGTCGTGTCTTACCGGGTTGGACTCA
AGACGATAGTTACCGGATAAGGCGCAGCGGTCGGGCTGAACGGGGGGTTCGTGCACACAGCCCAGCTTGG
AGCGAACGACCTACACCGAACTGAGATACCTACAGCGTGAGCTATGAGAAAGCGCCACGCTTCCCGAAGG
GAGAAAGGCGGACAGGTATCCGGTAAGCGGCAGGGTCGGAACAGGAGAGCGCACGAGGGAGCTTCCAGGG
GGAAACGCCTGGTATCTTTATAGTCCTGTCGGGTTTCGCCACCTCTGACTTGAGCGTCGATTTTTGTGAT
GCTCGTCAGGGGGGCGGAGCCTATGGAAAAACGCCAGCAACGCGGCCTTTTTACGGTTCTGGCCTTTTGC
ACGGACCGCCACTGCCAATTACCTGTGGTTTCATTTACTCTAAACCTGTGATTCCTCTGAATTATTTTCA
TTTTAAAGAAATTGTATTTGTTAAATATGTACTACAAACTTAGTAGTTGGAAGGGCTAATTCACTCCCAA
AGAAGACAAGATATCCTTGATCTGTGGATCTACCACACACAAGGCTACTTCCCTGATTAGCAGAACTACA
CACCAGGGCCAGGGGTCAGATATCCACTGACCTTTGGATGGTGCTACAAGCTAGTACCAGTTGAGCCAGA
TAAGGTAGAAGAGGCCAATAAAGGAGAGAACACCAGCTTGTTACACCCTGTGAGCCTGCATGGGATGGAT
GACCCGGAGAGAGAAGTGTTAGAGTGGAGGTTTGACAGCCGCCTAGCATTTCATCACGTGGCCCGAGAGC
TGCATCCGGAGTACTTCAAGAACTGCTGATATCGAGCTTGCTACAAGGGACTTTCCGCTGGGGACTTTCC
AGGGAGGCGTGGCCTGGGCGGGACTGGGGAGTGGCGAGCCCTCAGATCCTGCATATAAGCAGCTGCTTTT
TGCCTGTACTGGGTCTCTCTGGTTAGACCAGATCTGAGCCTGGGAGCTCTCTGGCTAACTAGGGAACCCA
CTGCTTAAGCCTCAATAAAGCTTGCCTTGAGTGCTTCAAGTAGTGTGTGCCCGTCTGTTGTGTGACTCTG
GTAACTAGAGATCCCTCAGACCCTTTTAGTCAGTGTGGAAAATCTCTAGCAGTGGCGCCCGAACAGGGAC
TTGAAAGCGAAAGGGAAACCAGAGGAGCTCTCTCGACGCAGGACTCGGCTTGCTGAAGCGCGCACGGCAA
GAGGCGAGGGGCGGCGACTGGTGAGTACGCCAAAAATTTTGACTAGCGGAGGCTAGAAGGAGAGAGATGG
GTGCGAGAGCGTCAGTATTAAGCGGGGGAGAATTAGATCGCGATGGGAAAAAATTCGGTTAAGGCCAGGG
GGAAAGAAAAAATATAAATTAAAACATATAGTATGGGCAAGCAGGGAGCTAGAACGATTCGCAGTTAATC
CTGGCCTGTTAGAAACATCAGAAGGCTGTAGACAAATACTGGGACAGCTACAACCATCCCTTCAGACAGG
ATCAGAAGAACTTAGATCATTATATAATACAGTAGCAACCCTCTATTGTGTGCATCAAAGGATAGAGATA
AAAGACACCAAGGAAGCTTTAGACAAGATAGAGGAAGAGCAAAACAAAAGTAAGACCACCGCACAGCAAC
CGGCCGCTGATCTTCAGACCTGGAGGAGGAGATATGAGGGACAATTGGAGAAGTGAATTATATAAATATA
AAGTAGTAAAAATTGAACCATTAGGAGTAGCACCCACCAAGGCAAAGAGAAGAGTGGTGCAGAGAGAAAA
AAGAGCAGTGGGAATAGGAGCTTTGTTCCTTGGGTTCTTGGGAGCAGCAGGAAGCACTATGGGCGCAGCG
TCAATGACGCTGACGGTACAGGCCAGACAATTATTGTCTGGTATAGTGCAGCAGCAGAACAATTTGCTGA
GGGCTATTGAGGCGCAACAGCATCTGTTGCAACTCACAGTCTGGGGCATCAAGCAGCTCCAGGCAAGAAT
CCTGGCTGTGGAAAGATACCTAAAGGATCAACAGCTCCTGGGGATTTGGGGTTGCTCTGGAAAACTCATT
TGCACCACTGCTGTGCCTTGGAATGCTAGTTGGAGTAATAAATCTCTGGAACAGATTTGGAATCACACGA
CCTGGATGGAGTGGGACAGAGAAATTAACAATTACACAAGCTTAATACACTCCTTAATTGAAGAATCGCA
AAACCAGCAAGAAAAGAATGAACAAGAATTATTGGAATTAGATAAATGGGCAAGTTTGTGGAATTGGTTT
AACATAACAAATTGGCTGTGGTATATAAAATTATTCATAATGATAGTAGGAGGCTTGGTAGGTTTAAGAA
TAGTTTTTGCTGTACTTTCTATAGTGAATAGAGTTAGGCAGGGATATTCACCATTATCGTTTCAGACCCA
CCTCCCAACCCCGAGGGGACCCGACAGGCCCGAAGGAATAGAAGAAGAAGGTGGAGAGAGAGACAGAGAC
AGATCCATTCGATTAGTGAACGGATCTCGACGGTATCGCCACAAATGGCAGTATTCATCCACAATTTTAA
AAGAAAGGGGGGGATTGGGGGGTACAGTGCAGGGGAAAGAATAGTAGACATAATAGCAACAGACATACAA
ACTAAAGAATTACAAAAACAAATTACAAAAATTCAAAATTTTCGGGTTTATTACAGGGACAGCAGAGATC
CACTTTGGATCGATAAGCTTTGCAAAGATGGATAAAGTTTTAAACAGAGAGGAATCTTTGCAGCTAATGG
ACCTTCTAGGTCTTGAAAGGAGTGGGAAT
